>Addgene plasmid #15899 | pRK5myc RhoA wt | addgene partial sequence | sequence record 22294 | SP6 5'-ATTTAGGTGACACTATAG-3'
GTGTCCACTCCCAGGTCCAACTGCACCTCGGTTCTATCGATTGAATTGGCCACCATGGAGCAGAAGCTGA
TCTCCGAGGAGGACCTGGGATCCCCGGCT
[531 nt withheld, positions 100-630]
CAAGCTAGACGTGGGAAGAAAAAATCTGGGTGCCTTGTCTTGTGAAAGCTGGGAATTCCTGCAGAAGCTT
GGCCGCCATGGCCCAACTTGTTTATTGCAGCTTATAATGGTTACAAATAAAGCAATAGCATCACAAATTT
CACAAATAAAGCATTTTTT
