[The description below was written by a language model from this plasmid's Addgene catalogue record.]
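Description:
pRK5myc RhoA wt is a mammalian expression plasmid built on the pRK5-myc backbone (about 4.75 kb without insert) that carries the human small GTPase RhoA as an insert of roughly 600 bp. The coding sequence was placed between BamHI and EcoRI sites, both of which remain intact, so that it is fused in frame to a myc epitope tag supplied by the backbone at the N terminus of the protein. The tag allows the ectopically expressed RhoA to be detected or distinguished from the endogenous protein with anti-myc antibodies. In bacteria the plasmid is maintained at high copy number under ampicillin selection. The record does not name the promoter driving expression, the origin of replication, or any mammalian selection marker, and no feature table is provided. An SP6 primer is listed for sequencing into the 5′ end of the insert.

Although described as wild type, the insert carries an additional F25N substitution. According to the depositor comments, this change greatly improved expression of the protein in E. coli, and its only known consequence may be a negative effect on RhoA signalling to DGK1 kinase. Otherwise, no discrepancies in activity or protein interactions were seen relative to other published work. The construct is suited to expression of tagged RhoA in mammalian cells to study Rho GTPase function. The associated publication concerns the roles of Rho family GTPases in cell polarity, protrusion and adhesion during cell movement. Part of the plasmid derives from material made in another laboratory, and distribution is limited to academic and nonprofit users.
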