Addgene plasmid #15899: pRK5myc RhoA wt
Depositing lab: Alan Hall. Depositing organization: University College London. Publication: Rho GTPases control polarity, protrusion, and adhesion during cell movement. Nobes CD, Hall A. J Cell Biol. 1999 Mar 22. 144(6):1235-44. 10.1083/jcb.144.6.1235 PubMed 10087266.
Backbone
  Vector backbone: pRK5-myc
  Backbone size w/o insert (bp): 4750
  Vector type: Mammalian Expression
Growth in bacteria
  Bacterial resistance: Ampicillin, 100 μg/mL
  Growth temperature: 37°C
  Growth strain: DH5alpha
  Copy number: High Copy
Gene/Insert
  Gene/Insert name: RhoA (alt name: A isoform of Rho)
  Species: H. sapiens (human)
  Insert size (bp): 600
  Entrez Gene: RHOA (a.k.a. ARH12, ARHA, EDFAOB, RHO12, RHOH12)
  Tag / fusion protein: myc (N terminal on backbone)
  Cloning method: Restriction Enzyme; 5′ cloning site BamHI (not destroyed); 3′ cloning site EcoRI (not destroyed)
  Sequencing primers: 5′ SP6
Resource information
  A portion of this plasmid was derived from a plasmid made by: Richard Axel, Columbia
Terms and licenses: Academic/Nonprofit Terms; Industry Terms: Not Available to Industry
Depositor comments: There is an additional F25N mutation in the sequence. This change greatly facilitated expression of the protein in E.coli. The only known effect of this mutation may be negatively affect the transduction of RhoA signaling to DGK1 kinase. Otherwise the depositing lab have never found any discrepancies with other published work on activity or protein interactions.
How to cite: pRK5myc RhoA wt was a gift from Alan Hall (Addgene plasmid # 15899 ; http://n2t.net/addgene:15899 ; RRID:Addgene_15899)
